>Addgene plasmid #27976 | DUSP7 | addgene partial sequence | sequence record 35949 | CMV-F 5'-CGCAAATGGGCGGTAGGCGTG-3'
CCATCCACGCTGTTTTGACCTCCATAGAAGACACCGAGGACCGATCCAGCCTCCGGACTCTAGCCTAGGC
CGCGGACCATGGGATCCTATCCGTATGATGTTCCTGATTATGCTAGCCTCGGGTACCGGATCACAAGTTT
GTACAAAAAAGCAGCCTTCATGCCCTGCAAGAGCGCCGAGTGGCTGCAGGAGGAGCTGGAGGCGCGCGGC
GGCGCGTCCTTGCTGCTGCTCGACTGCCGGCCGCACGAGCTCTTCGAGTCGTCGCACATCGAGACGGCCA
TCAACCTGGCCATCCCGGGCCTCATGTTGCGCCGCCTGCGCAAGGGCAACCTGCCCATCCGCTCCATCAT
CCCCAACCACGCCGACAAGGAGCGCTTCGCCACGCGCTGCAAGGCGGCCACCGTGCTGCTCTACGACGAG
GCCACGGCCGAGTGGCAGCCCGAGCCCGGCGCTCCCGCCTCCGTGCTCGGCCTGCTCCTACAGAAGCTGC
GCGACGACGGCTGCCAGGCCTACTACCTCCAAGGTGGTTTCAACAAGTTTCAAACAGAGTACTCTGAGCA
CTGCGAGACCAACGTGGACAGCTCTTCCTCGCCGAGCAGCTCGCCACCCACCTCAGTGCTGGGCCTGGGG
