>Addgene plasmid #27976 | DUSP7 | addgene partial sequence | sequence record 37505 | IRES-R 5'-CCTCACATTGCCAAAAGACG-3'
CGCACACCGGCCTTATTCCAAGCGGCTTCGGCCAGTAACGTTAGGGGGGGGGGAGGGAGAGGGGCGACCG
GTGGCCAGACGCGTCGGGCCCTCTAGACTCGAGAATTCTATAGGTCCTCTTCAGATATGAGCTTTTGTTC
GCTAGCCATTCTAGATCGAACCACTTTGTACAAGAAAGCTGGGTCCGTGGACTCCAGCGTATTGAGTGGG
AACAGGTTGTGGTTGGTGGGCGTGGAAAAGTAGAGCTGCTCACTCGACGCGTGGTTGTCGCACGGGCTGC
TTAGCCCCAGCGTCCGCTCAAAGTCCAGCAGCTGCCCCATGAAGTTGAAGTTGGGCGAGATGTTGGACTT
TTTCCTCTTGACAAAGTCGTAGGCGTCGTTGAGTGACAGGTTCATCTTCTGCATCAGATAGGCCACAGTG
ACCGTCACTGAGCGGCTGATGCCTGCCAGGCAGTGCACCAGGACACCACACTTCTTGGAGCGGGCTTCGT
CAATGAAGCTGATGGCCTCAGGGAAGAACTGGGAGAGGTTCTGGCTCCAGTGGTCAGAGATGGGGATCTG
CTTGTAGGTGAACTCGCCGCCGTGCTCGAAGGCGTTGGGTAGGTTGGGTGTGACATTGAGGATATACTTG
ATGCCATACTTGCCGAGCACGTCCAGGTTGGTGGAGTCCTTGGCGCAGCCGAGGTAGAGGTAGGGCAGGA
TCTGGACAGGGAAGGCTGGTTGGCTGGATGGCACAGGGCTGCCGTCTGACTCGGTGGCACTGCTGGGCAG
CTCTCGGTCCGACTCGCCGTCGGA
