[The description below was written by a language model from this plasmid's Addgene catalogue record.]
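Description:
DUSP7 is a lentiviral mammalian expression plasmid built on the pLEX-HA-MYC backbone, which is listed at about 11 kb without the insert. It carries the human DUSP7 coding sequence (also known as MKPX or PYST2), which encodes a dual-specificity phosphatase of the MAP kinase phosphatase family. The insert was introduced by restriction enzyme cloning and is framed by an HA epitope at the N terminus and a Myc epitope at the C terminus. The expressed protein can therefore be detected or immunoprecipitated through either end with standard tag antibodies, without needing a DUSP7-specific reagent.

The record does not explicitly name the promoter driving the insert. The listed 5′ sequencing primer is a CMV forward primer, which suggests that a CMV promoter lies upstream of the cloning site. No feature table is provided, so the lentiviral elements (LTRs, packaging signal and so on), the origin of replication and the exact arrangement of the selection cassette cannot be described from the record. In bacteria the plasmid is recorded as high copy and is selected with tetracycline. It is propagated in Stbl3, a recombination-deficient strain commonly used to keep the repeated LTR sequences of lentiviral vectors stable. Zeocin is the selectable marker listed for mammalian cells.

As a lentiviral vector, the construct could be used either for direct transfection or for packaging into viral particles to transduce target cells and establish stable lines that overexpress the protein. A likely use is studying the role of epitope-tagged DUSP7 in MAPK signalling, although the record does not state a specific application.
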