Addgene plasmid #27976: DUSP7
Depositing lab: Igor Astsaturov. Depositing organization: Institute for Cancer Research d/b/a the Research Institute of Fox Chase Cancer Center.
Backbone
  Vector backbone: pLEX-HA-MYC
  Backbone size w/o insert (bp): 11000
  Vector type: Mammalian Expression, Lentiviral
  Selectable markers: Zeocin
Growth in bacteria
  Bacterial resistance: Tetracycline, 10 μg/mL
  Growth temperature: 37°C
  Growth strain: Stbl3
  Growth instructions: Stbl3
  Copy number: High Copy
Gene/Insert
  Gene/Insert name: DUSP7
  Species: H. sapiens (human)
  Entrez Gene: DUSP7 (a.k.a. MKPX, PYST2, DKFZp586F2224)
  Tag / fusion protein: HA (N terminal on insert); Myc (C terminal on insert)
  Cloning method: Restriction Enzyme
  Sequencing primers: 5′ CMV-F
Terms and licenses: Academic/Nonprofit Terms; Industry Terms: Not Available to Industry
How to cite: DUSP7 was a gift from Igor Astsaturov (Addgene plasmid # 27976 ; http://n2t.net/addgene:27976 ; RRID:Addgene_27976)
